Addgene plasmid #80683: pOLENTE
Purpose: (Empty Backbone) DEST vector for cell-free in vitro expression
Depositing lab: Nico Dissmeyer. Depositing organization: Leibniz Institute of Plant Biochemistry (IPB).
Backbone
  Vector backbone: pTNT
  Backbone manufacturer: Promega
  Modifications to backbone: Gateway reading frame cassette (rfcA) was inserted in multiple cloning site
  Vector type: Mammalian Expression, Synthetic Biology ; in vitro transcription and translation in reticulocyte lysate
  Promoter: T7 and SP6
Growth in bacteria
  Bacterial resistance: Chloramphenicol and Ampicillin, 25 & 100 μg/mL
  Growth temperature: 37°C
  Growth strain: ccdB Survival
  Copy number: High Copy
Gene/Insert
  Cloning method: Gateway Cloning
  Sequencing primers: 5′ atttaggtgacactata; 3′ GACACGGAAATGTTGAATAC
Terms and licenses: Academic/Nonprofit Terms; Industry Terms: Not Available to Industry
How to cite: pOLENTE was a gift from Nico Dissmeyer (Addgene plasmid # 80683 ; http://n2t.net/addgene:80683 ; RRID:Addgene_80683)
