[The description below was written by a language model from this plasmid's Addgene catalogue record and pLannotate feature annotations shown in this document.]
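Description:
pOLENTE is an empty Gateway destination vector built on the Promega pTNT backbone and intended for cell-free protein production, specifically coupled in vitro transcription and translation in reticulocyte lysate. It is about 4.6 kb. In E. coli it replicates from a high-copy ColE1/pUC-type origin. It also carries an f1 phage origin, which allows single-stranded DNA production. The backbone confers ampicillin resistance through β-lactamase under its own promoter. Short remnants of lacZα, bom and rop are annotated but are only fragments.

Tandem T7 and SP6 bacteriophage promoters sit at the start of the expression region, so either RNA polymerase can be used to make transcripts, and a T7 terminator lies downstream of the cloning site. Between them, a Gateway reading frame cassette (rfcA) was inserted into the original multiple cloning site. The cassette is bounded by attR1 and attR2 and contains a chloramphenicol acetyltransferase gene and the ccdB toxin gene, with a partial ccdA sequence upstream of ccdB. Because ccdB poisons DNA gyrase in ordinary strains, the unrecombined vector has to be maintained in a ccdB-tolerant host, and chloramphenicol plus ampicillin selects for retention of the cassette.

An LR recombination with an attL-flanked entry clone replaces the CmR–ccdB segment with the gene of interest. Loss of ccdB then provides counter-selection against unrecombined plasmid in standard strains. The resulting expression clone places the open reading frame downstream of the T7 and SP6 promoters for lysate-based synthesis. No tags or reporters are annotated, and the catalogue's mammalian expression label appears to refer to the reticulocyte lysate system, since no mammalian promoter is annotated.
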