Features (pLannotate 1.2.2; 17 found; start..end, strand, type, name):
     16..34      +  promoter       T7 promoter: promoter for bacteriophage T7 RNA polymerase
     40..58      +  promoter       SP6 promoter: promoter for bacteriophage SP6 RNA polymerase
    124..248     +  protein_bind   attR1: mutant version of attR; recombination site for the Gateway® LR reaction LR Clonase™
    273..303     +  promoter       lac UV5 promoter: E. coli lac promoter with an "up" mutation
    327..356     +  promoter       cat promoter (fragment): promoter of the E. coli cat gene encoding chloramphenicol acetyltransferase
    357..1016    +  CDS            CmR: chloramphenicol acetyltransferase; cat; confers resistance to chloramphenicol
   1195..1353    +  CDS            ccdA (fragment): CCDA_ECO57 - Also known as H, letA. Experimental evidence at protein level: Swiss-Prot protein existence level 1. Antitoxin component of a type II toxin-antitoxin (TA) system which inhibits the post-segregational killing (PSK) of plasmid-free cells, also referred to as a plasmid addiction system. Binds to and blocks the activity of CcdB; will also remove bound CcdB protein from the CcdB-GyrA complex by forming a CcdA-CcdB complex, a process termed rejuvenation. Functions as a transcriptional corepressor for the ccdAB operon, repression also requires CcdB (By similarity). From Escherichia coli
   1358..1660    +  CDS            ccdB: CCDB_ECOLI - Also known as G, letB, letD. Experimental evidence at protein level: Swiss-Prot protein existence level 1. Toxic component of a type II toxin-antitoxin (TA) system, functioning in plasmid maintainence. Responsible for the post- segregational killing (PSK) of plasmid-free cells, also referred to as a plasmid addiction system. Half-life of over 2 hours. Cell killing by CcdB is accompanied by filamentation, defects in chromosome and plasmid segregation, defects in cell division, formation of anucleate cells, decreased DNA synthesis and plasmid loss. Interferes with the activity of DN
   1704..1828    -  protein_bind   attR2: mutant version of attR; recombination site for the Gateway® LR reaction LR Clonase™
   1872..1919    +  terminator     T7 terminator: transcription terminator for bacteriophage T7 RNA polymerase
   1927..1994    +  CDS            lacZα (fragment): LacZα fragment of β-galactosidase; lacZ fragment
   1998..2426    +  rep_origin     f1 ori (sequence partly withheld): f1 bacteriophage origin of replication; arrow indicates direction of (+) strand synthesis
   2454..2553    -  misc_feature   bom (fragment): basis of mobility region from pBR322
   2655..2690    -  CDS            rop (fragment): Rop protein, which maintains plasmids at low copy number; rop
   2785..2889    +  promoter       AmpR promoter: bla
   2890..3750    +  CDS            AmpR: β-lactamase; bla; confers resistance to ampicillin, carbenicillin, and related antibiotics
   3921..4509    +  rep_origin     ori: high-copy-number ColE1/pMB1/pBR322/pUC origin of replication
>Addgene plasmid #80683 | pOLENTE | depositor full sequence | sequence record 152045 | pOLENTE sequence 4582 bps
TAAGGCTAGAGTACTTAATACGACTCACTATAGGCTAGCATTTAGGTGACACTATAGAATACAAGCTACT
TGTTCTTTTTGCACTCGAGAATTCACGCGTGGTACCTCTAGAGTCGACCCATCACAAGTTTGTACAAAAA
AGCTGAACGAGAAACGTAAAATGATATAAATATCAATATATTAAATTAGATTTTGCATAAAAAACAGACT
ACATAATACTGTAAAACACAACATATCCAGTCACTATGGCGGCCGCATTAGGCACCCCAGGCTTTACACT
TTATGCTTCCGGCTCGTATAATGTGTGGATTTTGAGTTAGGATCCGTCGAGATTTTCAGGAGCTAAGGAA
GCTAAAATGGAGAAAAAAATCACTGGATATACCACCGTTGATATATCCCAATGGCATCGTAAAGAACATT
TTGAGGCATTTCAGTCAGTTGCTCAATGTACCTATAACCAGACCGTTCAGCTGGATATTACGGCCTTTTT
AAAGACCGTAAAGAAAAATAAGCACAAGTTTTATCCGGCCTTTATTCACATTCTTGCCCGCCTGATGAAT
GCTCATCCGGAATTCCGTATGGCAATGAAAGACGGTGAGCTGGTGATATGGGATAGTGTTCACCCTTGTT
ACACCGTTTTCCATGAGCAAACTGAAACGTTTTCATCGCTCTGGAGTGAATACCACGACGATTTCCGGCA
GTTTCTACACATATATTCGCAAGATGTGGCGTGTTACGGTGAAAACCTGGCCTATTTCCCTAAAGGGTTT
ATTGAGAATATGTTTTTCGTCTCAGCCAATCCCTGGGTGAGTTTCACCAGTTTTGATTTAAACGTGGCCA
ATATGGACAACTTCTTCGCCCCCGTTTTCACCATGGGCAAATATTATACGCAAGGCGACAAGGTGCTGAT
GCCGCTGGCGATTCAGGTTCATCATGCCGTTTGTGATGGCTTCCATGTCGGCAGAATGCTTAATGAATTA
CAACAGTACTGCGATGAGTGGCAGGGCGGGGCGTAAACGCGTGGATCCGGCTTACTAAAAGCCAGATAAC
AGTATGCGTATTTGCGCGCTGATTTTTGCGGTATAAGAATATATACTGATATGTATACCCGAAGTATGTC
AAAAAGAGGTATGCTATGAAGCAGCGTATTACAGTGACAGTTGACAGCGACAGCTATCAGTTGCTCAAGG
CATATATGATGTCAATATCTCCGGTCTGGTAAGCACAACCATGCAGAATGAAGCCCGTCGTCTGCGTGCC
GAACGCTGGAAAGCGGAAAATCAGGAAGGGATGGCTGAGGTCGCCCGGTTTATTGAAATGAACGGCTCTT
TTGCTGACGAGAACAGGGGCTGGTGAAATGCAGTTTAAGGTTTACACCTATAAAAGAGAGAGCCGTTATC
GTCTGTTTGTGGATGTACAGAGTGATATTATTGACACGCCCGGGCGACGGATGGTGATCCCCCTGGCCAG
TGCACGTCTGCTGTCAGATAAAGTCTCCCGTGAACTTTACCCGGTGGTGCATATCGGGGATGAAAGCTGG
CGCATGATGACCACCGATATGGCCAGTGTGCCGGTCTCCGTTATCGGGGAAGAAGTGGCTGATCTCAGCC
ACCGCGAAAATGACATCAAAAACGCCATTAACCTGATGTTCTGGGGAATATAAATGTCAGGCTCCCTTAT
ACACAGCCAGTCTGCAGGTCGACCATAGTGACTGGATATGTTGTGTTTTACAGTATTATGTAGTCTGTTT
TTTATGCAAAATCTAATTTAATATATTGATATTTATATCATTTTACGTTTCTCGTTCAGCTTTCTTGTAC
AAAGTGGTGATGGGCGGCCGCAAAAAAAAAAAAAAAAAAAAAAAAAAAAACCTAGCATAACCCCTTGGGG
CCTCTAAACGGGTCTTGAGGGGTTTTTTGGATCCGGGCTGGCGTAATAGCGAAGAGGCCCGCACCGATCG
CCCTTCCCAACAGTTGCGCAGCCTGAATGGCGAATGG
[124 nt withheld, positions 1998-2121]
C
[91 nt withheld, positions 2123-2213]
A
[49 nt withheld, positions 2215-2263]
CCTTTGACGTTGGAGTCCACGTTCTTT
[37 nt withheld, positions 2291-2327]
ACCCTATCTCGGTCTATTCTTTTGATTTATAAGGGATTTTGCCGATTTCGGCCTATTGGTTAAAAAATGA
GCTGATTTAACAAAAATTTAACGCGAATTTTAACAAAATATTAACGCTTACAATTTCCTGATGCGGTATT
TTCTCCTTACGCATCTGTGCGGTATTTCACACCGCATATGGTGCACTCTCAGTACAATCTGCTCTGATGC
CGCATAGTTAAGCCAGCCCCGACACCCGCCAACACCCGCTGACGCGCCCTGACGGGCTTGTCTGCTCCCG
GCATCCGCTTACAGACAAGCTGTGACCGTCTCCGGGAGCTGCATGTGTCAGAGGTTTTCACCGTCATCAC
CGAAACGCGCGAGACGAAAGGGCCTCGTGATACGCCTATTTTTATAGGTTAATGTCATGATAATAATGGT
TTCTTAGACGTCAGGTGGCACTTTTCGGGGAAATGTGCGCGGAACCCCTATTTGTTTATTTTTCTAAATA
CATTCAAATATGTATCCGCTCATGAGACAATAACCCTGATAAATGCTTCAATAATATTGAAAAAGGAAGA
GTATGAGTATTCAACATTTCCGTGTCGCCCTTATTCCCTTTTTTGCGGCATTTTGCCTTCCTGTTTTTGC
TCACCCAGAAACGCTGGTGAAAGTAAAAGATGCTGAAGATCAGTTGGGTGCACGAGTGGGTTACATCGAA
CTGGATCTCAACAGCGGTAAGATCCTTGAGAGTTTTCGCCCCGAAGAACGTTTTCCAATGATGAGCACTT
TTAAAGTTCTGCTATGTGGCGCGGTATTATCCCGTATTGACGCCGGGCAAGAGCAACTCGGTCGCCGCAT
ACACTATTCTCAGAATGACTTGGTTGAGTACTCACCAGTCACAGAAAAGCATCTTACGGATGGCATGACA
GTAAGAGAATTATGCAGTGCTGCCATAACCATGAGTGATAACACTGCGGCCAACTTACTTCTGACAACGA
TCGGAGGACCGAAGGAGCTAACCGCTTTTTTGCACAACATGGGGGATCATGTAACTCGCCTTGATCGTTG
GGAACCGGAGCTGAATGAAGCCATACCAAACGACGAGCGTGACACCACGATGCCTGTAGCAATGGCAACA
ACGTTGCGCAAACTATTAACTGGCGAACTACTTACTCTAGCTTCCCGGCAACAATTAATAGACTGGATGG
AGGCGGATAAAGTTGCAGGACCACTTCTGCGCTCGGCCCTTCCGGCTGGCTGGTTTATTGCTGATAAATC
TGGAGCCGGTGAGCGTGGGTCTCGCGGTATCATTGCAGCACTGGGGCCAGATGGTAAGCCCTCCCGTATC
GTAGTTATCTACACGACGGGGAGTCAGGCAACTATGGATGAACGAAATAGACAGATCGCTGAGATAGGTG
CCTCACTGATTAAGCATTGGTAACTGTCAGACCAAGTTTACTCATATATACTTTAGATTGATTTAAAACT
TCATTTTTAATTTAAAAGGATCTAGGTGAAGATCCTTTTTGATAATCTCATGACCAAAATCCCTTAACGT
GAGTTTTCGTTCCACTGAGCGTCAGACCCCGTAGAAAAGATCAAAGGATCTTCTTGAGATCCTTTTTTTC
TGCGCGTAATCTGCTGCTTGCAAACAAAAAAACCACCGCTACCAGCGGTGGTTTGTTTGCCGGATCAAGA
GCTACCAACTCTTTTTCCGAAGGTAACTGGCTTCAGCAGAGCGCAGATACCAAATACTGTTCTTCTAGTG
TAGCCGTAGTTAGGCCACCACTTCAAGAACTCTGTAGCACCGCCTACATACCTCGCTCTGCTAATCCTGT
TACCAGTGGCTGCTGCCAGTGGCGATAAGTCGTGTCTTACCGGGTTGGACTCAAGACGATAGTTACCGGA
TAAGGCGCAGCGGTCGGGCTGAACGGGGGGTTCGTGCACACAGCCCAGCTTGGAGCGAACGACCTACACC
GAACTGAGATACCTACAGCGTGAGCTATGAGAAAGCGCCACGCTTCCCGAAGGGAGAAAGGCGGACAGGT
ATCCGGTAAGCGGCAGGGTCGGAACAGGAGAGCGCACGAGGGAGCTTCCAGGGGGAAACGCCTGGTATCT
TTATAGTCCTGTCGGGTTTCGCCACCTCTGACTTGAGCGTCGATTTTTGTGATGCTCGTCAGGGGGGCGG
AGCCTATGGAAAAACGCCAGCAACGCGGCCTTTTTACGGTTCCTGGCCTTTTGCTGGCCTTTTGCTCACA
TGGCTCGACAGATCT
