>Addgene plasmid #80683 | pOLENTE | addgene partial sequence | sequence record 156918 | SP6 5'-ATTTAGGTGACACTATAG-3'
AATTCACGCGTGGTACCTCTAGAGTCGACCCATCACAAGTTTGTACAAAAAAGCTGAACGAGAAACGTAA
AATGATATAAATATCAATATATTAAATTAGATTTTGCATAAAAAACAGACTACATAATACTGTAAAACAC
AACATATCCAGTCACTATGGCGGCCGCATTAGGCACCCCAGGCTTTACACTTTATGCTTCCGGCTCGTAT
AATGTGTGGATTTTGAGTTAGGATCCGTCGAGATTTTCAGGAGCTAAGGAAGCTAAAATGGAGAAAAAAA
TCACTGGATATACCACCGTTGATATATCCCAATGGCATCGTAAAGAACATTTTGAGGCATTTCAGTCAGT
TGCTCAATGTACCTATAACCAGACCGTTCAGCTGGATATTACGGCCTTTTTAAAGACCGTAAAGAAAAAT
AAGCACAAGTTTTATCCGGCCTTTATTCACATTCTTGCCCGCCTGATGAATGCTCATCCGGAATTCCGTA
TGGCAATGAAAGACGGTGAGCTGGTGATATGGGATAGTGTTCACCCTTGTTACACCGTTTTCCATGAGCA
AACTGAAACGTTTTCATCGCTCTGGAGTGAATACCACGACGATTTCCGGCAGTTTCTACACATATATTCG
CAAGATGTGGCGTGTTACGGTGAAAACCTGGCCTATTTCCCTAAAGGGTTTATTGAGAATATGTTTTTCG
TCTCAGCCAATCCCTGGGTGAGTTTCACCAGTTTTGATTTAAACGTGGCCAATATGGACAACTTCTTCGC
CCCCGTTTTCACCATGGGCAAATATTATACGCAAGGCGACAAGGTGCTGATGCCGCTGGCGATTCAGGTT
CATCATGCCGTTTGTGATGGCTTCCATGTCGGCAGAATGCTTAATGAATTACAACAGTACTGCGATGAGT
GGCAGGGCGGGGCGTAAACGCGTGGATCCGGCTTACTAAAAGCCAGATAACAGTATGCGT
