>Addgene plasmid #80683 | pOLENTE | addgene partial sequence | sequence record 156919 | pQE-Fwd 5'-CCCGAAAAGTGCCACCTG-3'
TTAACCTATAAAAATAGGCGTATCACGAGGCCCTTTCGTCTCGCGCGTTTCGGTGATGACGGTGAAAACC
TCTGACACATGCAGCTCCCGGAGACGGTCACAGCTTGTCTGTAAGCGGATGCCGGGAGCAGACAAGCCCG
TCAGGGCGCGTCAGCGGGTGTTGGCGGGTGTCGGGGCTGGCTTAACTATGCGGCATCAGAGCAGATTGTA
CTGAGAGTGCACCATATGCGGTGTGAAATACCGCACAGATGCGTAAGGAGAAAATACCGCATCAGGAAAT
TGTAAGCGTTAATATTTTGTTAAAATTCGCGTTAAATTTTTGTTAAATCAGCTCATTTTTTAACCAATAG
GCCGAAATCGGCAAAATCCCTTATAAATCAAAAGAATAGACCGAGATAGGGT
[37 nt withheld, positions 403-439]
AAAGAACGTGGACTCCAACGTCAAAGG
[49 nt withheld, positions 467-515]
T
[91 nt withheld, positions 517-607]
G
[124 nt withheld, positions 609-732]
CCATTCGCCATTCAGGCTGCGCAACTGTTGGGAAGGGCGATCGGTGCGGGCCTCTTCGCTATTACGCCAG
CCCGGATCCAAAAAACCCCTCAAGACCCGTTTAGAGGCCCCAAGGGGTTATGCTAG
